>Addgene plasmid #120893 | pHH02_15UP436 | addgene full sequence | sequence record 235319 | Addgene NGS Result
CAGTACAAAATTTTTTAGATGCGTTCTTGGGAACCGAACGCCGGTGCCCGCGTTCGGTTCCGGGGATCTT
ATCAACTTTTGGATCCTGTCAATTTCCGCGATAGAGGAGGTAAAGATGAGCAAAGGAGAAGAACTTTTCA
CTGGAGTTGTCCCAATTCTTGTTGAATTAGATGGTGATGTTAATGGGCACAAATTTTCTGTCCGTGGAGA
GGGTGAAGGTGATGCTACAAACGGAAAACTCACCCTTAAATTTATTTGCACTACTGGAAAACTACCTGTT
CCGTGGCCAACACTTGTCACTACTCTGACCTATGGTGTTCAATGCTTTTCCCGTTATCCGGATCACATGA
AACGGCATGACTTTTTCAAGAGTGCCATGCCCGAAGGTTATGTACAGGAACGCACTATATCTTTCAAAGA
TGACGGGACCTACAAGACGCGTGCTGAAGTCAAGTTTGAAGGTGATACCCTTGTTAATCGTATCGAGTTA
AAGGGTATTGATTTTAAAGAAGATGGAAACATTCTTGGACACAAACTCGAGTACAACTTTAACTCACACA
ATGTATACATCACGGCAGACAAACAAAAGAATGGAATCAAAGCTAACTTCAAAATTCGCCACAACGTTGA
AGATGGTTCCGTTCAACTAGCAGACCATTATCAACAAAATACTCCAATTGGCGATGGCCCTGTCCTTTTA
CCAGACAACCATTACCTGTCGACACAATCTGTCCTTTCGAAAGATCCCAACGAAAAGCGTGACCACATGG
TCCTTCTTGAGTTTGTAACTGCTGCTGGGATTACACATGGCATGGATGAGCTCTACAAATAATAAATGTC
CAGACCTGCAGGCATGCAAGCCTCTAGAGGCATCAAATAAAACGAAAGGCTCAGTCGAAAGACTGGGCCT
TTCGTTTTATCTGTTGTTTGTCGGTGAACGCTCTCCTGAGTAGGACAAATCCGCCGCCCTAGACCTAGGG
CGTTCGGCTGCGGCGAGCGGTATCAGCTCACTCAAAGGCGGTAATACGGTTATCCACAGAATCAGGGGAT
AACGCAGGAAAGAACATGTGAGCAAAAGGCCAGGAACCGTAAAAAGGCCACCCTCGAGGAGCGCCTCAGC
GCGCCGTAGCGTCGATAAAAATTACGGGCTGGGGCGAAACTACCATCTGTTCGAAAAGGTCCGTAAATGG
GCCTACAGAGCAATTCGTCAGGGCTGGCCTGTATTCTCACAATGGCTTGATGCCGTTATCCAGCGTGTCG
AAATGTACAACGCTTCGCTTCCCGTTCCGCTTTCTCCGGCTGAATGTCGGGCTATTGGCAAGAGCATTGC
GAAATATACACACAGGAAATTCTCACCAGAGGGATTTTCCGCTGTACAGGCCGCTCGCGGTCGCAAGGGC
GGAACTAAATCTAAGCGCGCAGCAGTTCCTACATCAGCACGTTCGCTGAAACCGTGGGAGGCATTAGGCA
TCAGTCGAGCGACGTACTACCGAAAATTAAAATGTGACCCAGACCTCGCAAAATGAGACCAGATAAGCCT
TATCAGATAACAGCGCCCTTTTGGCGTCTTTTTGAGCACCTAGGTGTAAAACACGGCAGTCTTAAGCTCG
GGCCCTCTTTTCTACGGGGTCTGACGCTCAGTGGAACGAAAACTCACGTTAAGGGATTTTGGTCATGACT
AGTGCTTGGATTCTCACCAATAAAAAACGCCCGGCGGCAACCGAGCGTTCTGAACAAATCCAGATGGAGT
TCTGAGGTCATTACTGGATCTATCAACAGGAGTCCAAGCGAGCTCTCGAACCCCAGAGTCCCGCTTACGC
CCCGCCCTGCCACTCATCGCAGTACTGTTGTAATTCATTAAGCATTCTGCCGACATGGAAGCCATCACAA
ACGGCATGATGAACCTGAATCGCCAGCGGCATCAGCACCTTGTCGCCTTGCGTATAATATTTGCCCATGG
TGAAAACGGGGGCGAAGAAGTTGTCCATATTGGCCACGTTTAAATCAAAACTGGTGAAACTCACCCAGGG
ATTGGCTGAGACGAAAAACATATTCTCAATAAACCCTTTAGGGAAATAGGCCAGGTTTTCACCGTAACAC
GCCACATCTTGCGAATATATGTGTAGAAACTGCCGGAAATCGTCGTGGTATTCACTCCAGAGCGATGAAA
ACGTTTCAGTTTGCTCATGGAAAACGGTGTAACAAGGGTGAACACTATCCCATATCACCAGCTCACCGTC
TTTCATTGCCATACGAAATTCCGGATGAGCATTCATCAGGCGGGCAAGAATGTGAATAAAGGCCGGATAA
AACTTGTGCTTATTTTTCTTTACGGTCTTTAAAAAGGCCGTAATATCCAGCTGAACGGTCTGGTTATAGG
TACATTGAGCAACTGACTGAAATGCCTCAAAATGTTCTTTACGATGCCATTGGGATATATCAACGGTGGT
ATATCCAGTGATTTTTTTCTCCATTTTAGCTTCCTTAGCTCCTGAAAATCTCGATAACTCAAAAAATACG
CCCGGTAGTGATCTTATTTCATTATGGTGAAAGTTGGAACCTCTTACGTGCCCGATCAACTCGAGTGCCA
CCT
Features (pLannotate 1.2.2; 6 found; start..end, strand, type, name):
    116..829     +  CDS            Superfolder GFP: Superfolder GFP is a basic (constitutively fluorescent) green fluorescent protein published in 2005, derived from Aequorea victoria. It is reported to be a very rapidly-maturing weak dimer.
    843..861     +  misc_feature   MCS (fragment): pUC18/19 multiple cloning site
    874..960     +  terminator     rrnB T1 terminator: Escherichia coli rrnB; transcription terminator T1 from the E. coli rrnB gene
   1690..1784    -  terminator     lambda t0 terminator: transcription terminator from phage lambda
   1818..2474    -  CDS            cat: CAT_ECOLX - Experimental evidence at protein level: Swiss-Prot protein existence level 1. This enzyme is an effector of chloramphenicol resistance in bacteria. From Escherichia coli. This protein is used as a marker in many commonly used cloning vectors, such as pACYC184.
   2475..2572    -  promoter       cat promoter: promoter of the E. coli cat gene encoding chloramphenicol acetyltransferase
