[The description below was written by a language model from this plasmid's Addgene catalogue record and pLannotate feature annotations shown in this document.]
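Description:
pHH02_15UP436 is a small (about 2.6 kb) bacterial expression and synthetic-biology plasmid built on a ColE2-type backbone and propagated in E. coli under chloramphenicol selection. Resistance comes from a chloramphenicol acetyltransferase (cat) gene driven by its native cat promoter and followed by the phage lambda t0 terminator, all on the strand opposite the reporter. The automated annotation does not call the ColE2 origin. An unannotated stretch between the rrnB T1 terminator and the lambda t0 terminator may contain it, but the record does not confirm this, and copy number is listed as unknown.

The catalogued insert is an 80 bp promoter fragment, Pecf15_up436, spanning positions -60 to +20 relative to the transcription start. By its name this is a promoter recognised by an extracytoplasmic function (ECF) sigma factor, ECF15. The feature table does not annotate the promoter, but about 115 bp of unannotated sequence lies upstream of a superfolder GFP coding sequence, which is the likely position for the promoter and a ribosome binding site. The GFP gene is followed by a short multiple-cloning-site remnant and the E. coli rrnB T1 terminator. The arrangement therefore appears to be a fluorescent reporter cassette in which GFP output reads out activity of the ECF-dependent promoter. No sigma factor gene is annotated on this plasmid, so the cognate ECF would presumably be supplied from elsewhere.

The stated purpose is selection of an ECF for controller implementation. This suggests the plasmid was used to characterise candidate orthogonal sigma factor/promoter pairs while building a genetic feedback controller that lets genetic modules adapt to variable ribosome demand.
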