Addgene plasmid #120893: pHH02_15UP436
Purpose: Selection of ECF for controller implementation
Depositing lab: Domitilla Del Vecchio. Depositing organization: Massachusetts Institute of Technology. Publication: A quasi-integral controller for adaptation of genetic modules to variable ribosome demand. Huang HH, Qian Y, Del Vecchio D. Nat Commun. 2018 Dec 21;9(1):5415. doi: 10.1038/s41467-018-07899-z. PubMed 30575748.
Backbone
  Vector backbone: ColE2 plasmid
  Vector type: Bacterial Expression, Synthetic Biology
Growth in bacteria
  Bacterial resistance: Chloramphenicol, 25 μg/mL
  Growth temperature: 30°C
  Growth strain: DH5alpha
  Copy number: Unknown
Gene/Insert
  Gene/Insert name: Pecf15_up436 (-60 to +20)
  Insert size (bp): 80
Terms and licenses: Academic/Nonprofit Terms; Industry Terms: Not Available to Industry
How to cite: pHH02_15UP436 was a gift from Domitilla Del Vecchio (Addgene plasmid # 120893 ; http://n2t.net/addgene:120893 ; RRID:Addgene_120893)
